Addgene plasmid #190385: JAB2519
Purpose: Plasmids encode parts for syntetic genetic circuit construction in eudicot plants (proG1090::BetI-NLS_19St)
Depositing lab: Jennifer Brophy & Jose Dinneny. Depositing organization: Stanford University. Publication: Synthetic genetic circuits as a means of reprogramming plant roots. Brophy JAN, Magallon KJ, Duan L, Zhong V, Ramachandran P, Kniazev K, Dinneny JR. Science. 2022 Aug 12;377(6607):747-751. doi: 10.1126/science.abo4326. Epub 2022 Aug 11. PubMed 35951698.
Backbone
  Vector backbone: JAB2121
  Vector type: Plant Expression
Growth in bacteria
  Bacterial resistance: Spectinomycin, 50 μg/mL
  Growth temperature: 37°C
  Growth strain: DH5alpha
  Copy number: High Copy
Gene/Insert
  Gene/Insert name: proG1090::BetI-NLS_19St
  Species: Synthetic
  Cloning method: Restriction Enzyme; 5′ cloning site unknown (unknown if destroyed)
Terms and licenses: Academic/Nonprofit Terms; Industry Terms: Not Available to Industry
Depositor comments: Please see the fully annotated sequence linked the "Supplemental Documents" section. Please visit https://www.biorxiv.org/content/10.1101/2022.02.02.478917v1 for bioRxiv preprint.
How to cite: JAB2519 was a gift from Jennifer Brophy & Jose Dinneny (Addgene plasmid # 190385 ; http://n2t.net/addgene:190385 ; RRID:Addgene_190385)
