[The description below was written by a language model from this plasmid's Addgene catalogue record and pLannotate feature annotations shown in this document.]
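Description:
JAB2519 is a small binary T-DNA plasmid (about 5.5 kb) for plant expression, built on the JAB2121 backbone and deposited as one part of a toolkit for assembling synthetic genetic circuits in eudicot plants. It is maintained in E. coli at high copy through a ColE1/pUC-type origin and selected with spectinomycin via the aadA gene. The backbone also carries the pSa origin, which in pGreen-style binary vectors supports replication in Agrobacterium when the replicase is supplied in trans. Several short annotated fragments (lac promoter/operator, lacI, RSF ori, sat-1, a Tn903 transposase piece, MCS remnants and a T3 promoter) appear to be backbone leftovers rather than functional parts.

Between the nopaline-type left and right border repeats lie two cassettes. One is a plant selectable marker: the bar gene, encoding phosphinothricin acetyltransferase, driven by the NOS promoter and ended by the NOS terminator, conferring tolerance to glufosinate/bialaphos herbicides in transformed plants. The other is the circuit part named in the record, proG1090::BetI-NLS_19St. It encodes the E. coli repressor BetI, which the insert name indicates is fused to a nuclear localisation signal, although no NLS is annotated separately. The G1090 promoter is not annotated as such, but the region upstream of the coding sequence matches a 35S enhancer-derived fragment and a minimal CaMV 35S promoter. A CaMV polyadenylation signal follows the coding sequence; how this relates to the "19St" element in the name is not stated. The construct supplies a bacterial transcriptional repressor that can regulate synthetic plant promoters carrying its operator, serving as a component of engineered logic for controlling gene expression in plants.
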