Features (pLannotate 1.2.2; 22 found; start..end, strand, type, name):
     87..339     -  terminator     NOS terminator: nopaline synthase terminator and poly(A) signal
    362..910     -  CDS            bar: PAT_STRHY - Experimental evidence at protein level: Swiss-Prot protein existence level 1. Inactivates phosphinothricin (PPT) by transfer of an acetyl group from acetyl CoA. Can also acetylate demethylphosphinothricin but not PTT or glutamate. This enzyme is an effector of phosphinothricin tripeptide (PTT or bialaphos) resistance. From Streptomyces hygroscopicus. Introduced by genetic manipulation and expressed in glufosinate-tolerant maize by Dekalb Genetics.
    952..1131    -  promoter       NOS promoter: nopaline synthase promoter
   1323..1341    -  misc_feature   MCS (fragment): pUC18/19 multiple cloning site
   1413..1458    +  promoter       35SPPDK promoter (fragment): hybrid promoter consisting of the cauliflower mosaic virus 35S enhancer fused to the maize C4PPDK basal promoter (Yoo et al., 2007)
   1457..1503    +  promoter       minimal CaMV 35S promoter: minimal 35S promoter from cauliflower mosaic virus
   1522..2106    +  CDS            betI: BETI_ECOLI - Experimental evidence at transcript level: Swiss-Prot protein existence level 2. Repressor involved in the biosynthesis of the osmoprotectant glycine betaine. It represses transcription of the choline transporter BetT and the genes of BetAB involved in the synthesis of glycine betaine. From Escherichia coli (strain K12).
   2183..2359    +  polyA_signal   CaMV poly(A) signal: cauliflower mosaic virus polyadenylation signal
   2393..2428    -  misc_feature   MCS (fragment): pBluescript multiple cloning site
   2441..2459    -  promoter       T3 promoter: promoter for bacteriophage T3 RNA polymerase
   2504..2520    -  protein_bind   lac operator: The lac repressor binds to the lac operator to inhibit transcription in E. coli. This inhibition can be relieved by adding lactose or isopropyl-β-D-thiogalactopyranoside (IPTG). lac repressor encoded by lacI
   2528..2558    -  promoter       lac promoter: promoter for the E. coli lac operon
   2573..2594    -  protein_bind   CAP binding site: CAP binding activates transcription in the presence of cAMP. E. coli catabolite activator protein
   2607..2699    -  CDS            lacI (fragment): lac repressor; lacI; The lac repressor binds to the lac operator to inhibit transcription in E. coli. This inhibition can be relieved by adding lactose or isopropyl-β-D-thiogalactopyranoside (IPTG).
   2701..2825    -  rep_origin     RSF ori (fragment): Plasmids containing the RSF 1030 origin of replication can be propagated in E. coli cells that contain additional plasmids with compatible origins.
   2833..2857    +  misc_feature   RB T-DNA repeat: right border repeat from nopaline C58 T-DNA
   2948..3536    -  rep_origin     ori: high-copy-number ColE1/pMB1/pBR322/pUC origin of replication
   3630..4415    -  CDS            aadA: S3AD_SHIFL - Experimental evidence at protein level: Swiss-Prot protein existence level 1. Mediates bacterial resistance to the antibiotics streptomycin and spectinomycin. From Shigella flexneri.
   4476..4625    -  CDS            sat-1 (fragment): STA_ECOLX - Protein inferred from homology: Swiss-Prot protein existence level 3. Involved in resistance to streptothricin, a broad-spectrum antibiotic produced by streptomycetes (PubMed:1850404). Detoxifies streptothricin via acetylation of the beta amino group of the first beta-lysyl moiety of streptothricin (By similarity). From Escherichia coli.
   4767..4865    +  CDS            TRA2_ECOLX (fragment): Protein predicted: Swiss-Prot protein existence level 4. Required for transposition of transposon Tn903. From Escherichia coli.
   4873..5308    +  rep_origin     pSa ori: origin of replication from bacterial plasmid pSa
   5500..17      +  misc_feature   LB T-DNA repeat (across the origin): left border repeat from nopaline C58 T-DNA
>Addgene plasmid #190385 | JAB2519 | addgene full sequence | sequence record 387097 | Addgene NGS Result
TATATTGTGGTGTAAACAAATTGACGCTTAGACAACTTAATAACATATTGCGGACGTTTTTAATGTAATC
AGCTTGCATGCCGGTCGATCTAGTAACATAGATGACACCGCGCGCGATAATTTATCCTAGTTTGCGCGCT
ATATTTTGTTTTCTATCGCGTATTAAATGTATAATTGCGGGACTCTAATCATAAAAACCCATCTCATAAA
TAACGTCATGCATTACATGTTAATTATTACATGCTTAACGTAATTCAACAGAAATTATATGATAATCATC
GCAAGACCGGCAACAGGATTCAATCTTAAGAAACTTTATTGCCAAATGTTTGAACGATCTGCTTGACTCT
AGGGGTCATCAGATTTCGGTGACGGGCAGGACCGGACGGGGCGGCACCGGCAGGCTGAAGTCCAGCTGCC
AGAAACCCACGTCATGCCAGTTCCCGTGCTTGAAGCCGGCCGCCCGCAGCATGCCGCGGGGGGCATATCC
GAGCGCCTCGTGCATGCGCACGCTCGGGTCGTTGGGCAGCCCGATGACAGCGACCACGCTCTTGAAGCCC
TGTGCCTCCAGGGACTTCAGCAGGTGGGTGTAGAGCGTGGAGCCCAGTCCCGTCCGCTGGTGGCGGGGGG
ACACGTACACGGTCGACTCGGCCGTCCAGTCGTAGGCGTTGCGTGCCTTCCAGGGACCCGCGTAGGCGAT
GCCGGCGACCTCGCCGTCCACCTCGGCGACGAGCCAGGGATAGCGCTCCCGCAGACGGACGAGGTCGTCC
GTCCACTCCTGCGGTTCCTGCGGCTCGGTACGGAAGTTGACCGTGCTTGTCTCGATGTAGTGGTTGACGA
TGGTGCAGACCGCCGGCATGTCCGCCTCGGTGGCACGGCGGATGTCGGCCGGGCGTCGTTCTGGGCTCAT
GGTAGATCCCCTCGATCGAGTTGAGAGTGAATATGAGACTCTAATTGGATACCGAGGGGAATTTATGGAA
CGTCAGTGGAGCATTTTTGACAAGAAATATTTGCTAGCTGATAGTGACCTTAGGCGACTTTTGAACGCGC
AATAATGGTTTCTGACGTATGTGCTTAGCTCATTAAACTCCAGAAACCCGCGGCTCAGTGGCTCCTTCAA
CGTTGCGGTTCTGTCAGTTCCAAACGTAAAACGGCTTGTCCCGCGTCATCGGCGGGGGTCATAACGTGAC
TCCCTTAATTCTCCGCTCATGATCGATAACATGTCGACTATCGGACGAGCTCAAAGTTTAACGTGTGAAG
ACGTGCTTCTAATGTAGTTTAAACTGAAGGCGGGAAACGACAATCTGATCCAAGCTCAAGCTAAGCTTGC
ATGCCTGCAGGATATCGTGGATCCAAGCTTGCCACGTGCCGCCACGTGCCGCCACGTGCCGCCACGTGCC
TCTAGAGGATCCATCTCCACTGACGTAAGGGATGACGCACAATCCCACTATCCTTCGCAAGACCCTTCCT
CTATATAAGGAAGTTCATTTCATTTGGAGAGGACACGCTGGGATCCCCACCATGCCGAAACTGGGTATGC
AGAGCATTCGTCGTCGTCAGCTGATTGATGCAACCCTGGAAGCAATTAATGAAGTTGGTATGCATGATGC
AACCATTGCACAGATTGCACGTCGTGCCGGTGTTAGCACCGGTATTATTAGCCATTATTTCCGCGATAAA
AACGGTCTGCTGGAAGCAACCATGCGTGATATTACCAGCCAGCTGCGTGATGCAGTTCTGAATCGTCTGC
ATGCACTGCCGCAGGGTAGCGCAGAACAGCGTCTGCAGGCAATTGTTGGTGGTAATTTTGATGAAACCCA
GGTTAGCAGCGCAGCAATGAAAGCATGGCTGGCATTTTGGGCAAGCAGCATGCATCAGCCGATGCTGTAT
CGTCTGCAGCAGGTTAGCAGTCGTCGTCTGCTGAGCAATCTGGTTAGCGAATTTCGTCGTGAACTGCCTC
GTGAACAGGCACAAGAGGCAGGTTATGGTCTGGCAGCACTGATTGATGGTCTGTGGCTGCGTGCAGCACT
GAGCGGTAAACCGCTGGATAAAACCCGTGCAAATAGCCTGACCCGTCATTTTATCACCCAGCATCTGCCG
ACCGATCCGAAGAAGAAGAGGAAGGTTTAGTGTCGGTACGCTGAAATCACCAGTCTCTCTCTACAAATCT
ATCTCTCTCTATTTTCTCCATAAATAATGTGTGAGTAGTTTCCCGATAAGGGAAATTAGGGTTCTTATAG
GGTTTCGCTCATGTGTTGAGCATATAAGAAACCCTTAGTATGTATTTGTATTTGTAAAATACTTCTATCA
ATAAAATTTCTAATTCCTAAAACCAAAATCCAGTACTAAAATCCAGATCGATGCTTGATACTACGTCTTC
GGGCTAGAGCGGACTAGTTCTAGAGCGGCCGCCACCGCGGTGGAGCTCCAGCTTTTGTTCCCTTTAGTGA
GGGTTAATTGCGCGCTTGGCGTAATCATGGTCATAGCTGTTTCCTGTGTGAAATTGTTATCCGCTCACAA
TTCCACACAACATACGAGCCGGAAGCATAAAGTGTAAAGCCTGGGGTGCCTAATGAGTGAGCTAACTCAC
ATTAATTGCGTTGCGCTCACTGCCCGCTTTCCAGTCGGGAAACCTGTCGTGCCAGCTGCATTAATGAATC
GGCCAACGCGCGGGGAGAGGCGGTTTGCGTATTGGGCGCTCTTCCGCTTCCTCGCTCACTGACTCGCTGC
GCTCGGTCGTTCGGCTGCGGCGAGCGGTATCAGCTCACTCAAAGGCGGTAATACGGTTATCCACAGAATC
AGGGGATAACGCAGGAAAGAACATGAAGGCCTTGACAGGATATATTGGCGGGTAAACTAAGTCGCTGTAT
GTGTTTGTTTGAGATCTCATGTGAGCAAAAGGCCAGCAAAAGGCCAGGAACCGTAAAAAGGCCGCGTTGC
TGGCGTTTTTCCATAGGCTCCGCCCCCCTGACGAGCATCACAAAAATCGACGCTCAAGTCAGAGGTGGCG
AAACCCGACAGGACTATAAAGATACCAGGCGTTTCCCCCTGGAAGCTCCCTCGTGCGCTCTCCTGTTCCG
ACCCTGCCGCTTACCGGATACCTGTCCGCCTTTCTCCCTTCGGGAAGCGTGGCGCTTTCTCATAGCTCAC
GCTGTAGGTATCTCAGTTCGGTGTAGGTCGTTCGCTCCAAGCTGGGCTGTGTGCACGAACCCCCCGTTCA
GCCCGACCGCTGCGCCTTATCCGGTAACTATCGTCTTGAGTCCAACCCGGTAAGACACGACTTATCGCCA
CTGGCAGCAGCCACTGGTAACAGGATTAGCAGAGCGAGGTATGTAGGCGGTGCTACAGAGTTCTTGAAGT
GGTGGCCTAACTACGGCTACACTAGAAGAACAGTATTTGGTATCTGTGCTCTGCTGAAGCCAGTTACCTT
CGGAAGAAGAGTTGGTAGCTCTTGATCCGGCAAACAAACCACCGCTGGTAGCGGTGGTTTTTTTGTTTGC
AAGCAGCAGATTACGCGCAGAAAAAAAGGATCTCAAGAAGATCCTTTGATCTTTTCTACGGGGTCTGACG
CTCAGTGGAACGAAAACTCACGTTAAGGGATTTTGGTCATGAATTCTTGTTAGACATTATTTGCCGACTA
CCTTGGTGATCTCGCCTTTCACGTAGTGAACAAATTCTTCCAACTGATCTGCGCGCGAGGCCAAGCGATC
TTCTTGTCCAAGATAAGCCTGCCTAGCTTCAAGTATGACGGGCTGATACTGGGCCGGCAGGCGCTCCATT
GCCCAGTCGGCAGCGACATCCTTCGGCGCGATTTTGCCGGTTACTGCGCTGTACCAAATGCGGGACAACG
TAAGCACTACATTTCGCTCATCGCCAGCCCAGTCGGGCGGCGAGTTCCATAGCGTTAAGGTTTCATTTAG
CGCCTCAAATAGATCCTGTTCAGGAACCGGATCAAAGAGTTCCTCCGCCGCTGGACCTACCAAGGCAACG
CTATGTTCTCTTGCTTTTGTCAGCAAGATAGCCAGATCAATGTCGATCGTGGCTGGCTCGAAGATACCTG
CAAGAATGTCATTGCGCTGCCATTCTCCAAATTGCAGTTCGCGCTTAGCTGGATAACGCCACGGAATGAT
GTCGTCGTGCACAACAATGGTGACTTCTACAGCGCGGAGAATCTCGCTCTCTCCAGGGGAAGCCGAAGTT
TCCAAAAGGTCGTTGATCAAAGCTCGCCGCGTTGTTTCATCAAGCCTTACGGTCACCGTAACCAGCAAAT
CAATATCACTGTGTGGCTTCAGGCCGCCATCCACTGCGGAGCCGTACAAATGTACGGCCAGCAACGTCGG
TTCGAGATGGCGCTCGATGACGCCAACTACCTCTGATAGTTGAGTCGATACTTCGGCGATCACCGCTTCC
CTCATGATGTTTAACTCCTGAATTAAGCCGCGCCGCGAAGCGGTGTCGGCTTGAATGAATTGTTAGGCGT
CATCCTGTGCTCCCGAGAACCAGTACCAGTACATCGCTGTTTCGTTCGAGACTTGAGGTCTAGTTTTATA
CGTGAACAGGTCAATGCCGCCGAGAGTAAAGCCACATTTTGCGTACAAATTGCAGGCAGGTACATTGTTC
GTTTGTGCCATGATGATATATTTTTATCTTGTGCAATGTAACATCAGAGATTTTGAGACACAACGTGGCT
TTGTTGAATAAATCGAACTTTTGCTGAGTTGAAGGATCAGATCACGCATCTTCCCGACAACGCAGACCGT
TCCGTGGCAAAGCAAAAGTTCAAAATCACCAACTGGTCCACCTACAACAAAGCTCTCATCAACCGTGGCT
CCCTCACTTTCTGGCTGGATGATGGGGCGATTCAGGAGATCCCCATCCAACAGCCCGCCGTCGAGCGGGC
TTTTTTATCCCCGGAAGCCTGTGGATAGAGGGTAGTTATCCACGTGAAACCGCTAATGCCCCGCAAAGCC
TTGATTCACGGGGCTTTCCGGCCCGCTCCAAAAACTATCCACGTGAAATCGCTAATCAGGGTACGTGAAA
TCGCTAATCGGAGTACGTGAAATCGCTAATAAGGTCACGTGAAATCGCTAATCAAAAAGGCACGTGAGAA
CGCTAATAGCCCTTTCAGATCAACAGCTTGCAAACACCCCTCGCTCCGGCAAGTAGTTACAGCAAGTAGT
ATGTTCAATTAGCTTTTCAATTATGAATATATATATCAATTATTGGTCGCCCTTGGCTTGTGGACAATGC
GCTACGCGCACCGGCTCCGCCCGTGGACAACCGCAAGCGGTTGCCCACCGTCGAGCGCCTTTGCCCACAA
CCCGGCGGCCGGCCGCAACAGATCGTTTTATAAATTTTTTTTTTTGAAAAAGAAAAAGCCCGAAAGGCGG
CAACCTCTCGGGCTTCTGGATTTCCGATCCCCGGAATTAGACTCTGGCTGCCTGTATCGAGTGGTGATTT
TGTGCCGAGCTGCCGGTCGGGGAGCTGTTGGCTGGCTGGTGGCAGGA
